>Addgene plasmid #218814 | pLCHKOv3-mClover-intergenic_2-As | addgene full sequence | sequence record 436107 | Addgene NGS Result
CCCGGGTTGCGCCTTTTCCAAGGCAGCCCTGGGTTTGCGCAGGGACGCGGCTGCTCTGGGCGTGGTTCCG
GGAAACGCAGCGGCGCCGACCCTGGGTCTCGCACATTCTTCACGTCCGTTCGCAGCGTCACCCGGATCTT
CGCCGCTACCCTTGTGGGCCCCCCGGCGACGCTTCCTGCTCCGCCCCTAAGTCGGGAAGGTTCCTTGCGG
TTCGCGGCGTGCCGGACGTGACAAACGGAAGCCGCAGCTCACACTAGTACCCTCGCAGACGGACAGCGCC
AGGGAGCAATGGCAGCGCGCCGACCGCGATGGGCTGTGGCCAATAGCGGCTGCTCAGCAGGGCGCGCCGA
GAGCAGCGGCCGGGAAGGGGCGGTGCGGGAGGCGGGGTGTGGGGCGGTAGTGTGGGCCCTGTTCCTGCCC
GCGCGGTGTTCCGCATTCTGCAAGCCTCCGGAGCGCACGTCGGCAGTCGGCTCCCTCGTTGACCGAATCA
CCGACCTCTCTCCCCAGGGGGATCCACCGGAGCTTACCATGACCGAGTACAAGCCCACGGTGCGCCTCGC
CACCCGCGACGACGTCCCCAGGGCCGTACGCACCCTCGCCGCCGCGTTCGCCGACTACCCCGCCACGCGC
CACACCGTCGATCCGGACCGCCACATCGAGCGGGTCACCGAGCTGCAAGAACTCTTCCTCACGCGCGTCG
GGCTCGACATCGGCAAGGTGTGGGTCGCGGACGACGGCGCCGCCGTGGCGGTCTGGACCACGCCGGAGAG
CGTCGAAGCGGGGGCGGTGTTCGCCGAGATCGGCCCGCGCATGGCCGAGTTGAGCGGTTCCCGGCTGGCC
GCGCAGCAACAGATGGAAGGCCTCCTGGCGCCGCACCGGCCCAAGGAGCCCGCGTGGTTCCTGGCCACCG
TCGGTGTTTCGCCCGACCACCAGGGCAAGGGTCTGGGCAGCGCCGTCGTGCTCCCCGGAGTGGAGGCGGC
CGAGCGCGCCGGGGTGCCCGCCTTCCTGGAGACCTCCGCGCCCCGCAACCTCCCCTTCTACGAGCGGCTC
GGCTTCACCGTCACCGCCGACGTCGAGGTGCCCGAAGGACCGCGCACCTGGTGCATGACCCGCAAGCCCG
GTGCCACGCGTGGCAGTGGAGAGGGCAGAGGAAGTCTGCTAACATGCGGTGACGTCGAGGAGAATCCTGG
CCCACTCGAGGTGAGCAAGGGCGAGGAGCTGTTCACCGGGGTGGTGCCCATCCTGGTCGAGCTGGACGGC
GACGTAAACGGCCACAAGTTCAGCGTCCGCGGCGAGGGCGAGGGCGATGCCACCAACGGCAAGCTGACCC
TGAAGTTCATCTGCACCACCGGCAAGCTGCCCGTGCCCTGGCCCACCCTCGTGACCACCTTCGGCTACGG
CGTGGCCTGCTTCAGCCGCTACCCCGACCACATGAAGCAGCACGACTTCTTCAAGTCCGCCATGCCCGAA
GGCTACGTCCAGGAGCGCACCATCTCTTTCAAGGACGACGGTACCTACAAGACCCGCGCCGAGGTGAAGT
TCGAGGGCGACACCCTGGTGAACCGCATCGAGCTGAAGGGCATCGACTTCAAGGAGGACGGCAACATCCT
GGGGCACAAGCTGGAGTACAACTTCAACAGCCACTACGTCTATATCACGGCCGACAAGCAGAAGAACTGC
ATCAAGGCTAACTTCAAGATCCGCCACAACGTTGAGGACGGCAGCGTGCAGCTCGCCGACCACTACCAGC
AGAACACCCCCATCGGCGACGGCCCCGTGCTGCTGCCCGACAACCACTACCTGAGCCATCAGTCCAAGCT
GAGCAAAGACCCCAACGAGAAGCGCGATCACATGGTCCTGCTGGAGTTCGTGACCGCCGCCGGGATTACA
CATGGCATGGACGAGCTGTACAAGTAACGCGTTAAGTCGACAATCAACCTCTGGATTACAAAATTTGTGA
AAGATTGACTGGTATTCTTAACTATGTTGCTCCTTTTACGCTATGTGGATACGCTGCTTTAATGCCTTTG
TATCATGCTATTGCTTCCCGTATGGCTTTCATTTTCTCCTCCTTGTATAAATCCTGGTTGCTGTCTCTTT
ATGAGGAGTTGTGGCCCGTTGTCAGGCAACGTGGCGTGGTGTGCACTGTGTTTGCTGACGCAACCCCCAC
TGGTTGGGGCATTGCCACCACCTGTCAGCTCCTTTCCGGGACTTTCGCTTTCCCCCTCCCTATTGCCACG
GCGGAACTCATCGCCGCCTGCCTTGCCCGCTGCTGGACAGGGGCTCGGCTGTTGGGCACTGACAATTCCG
TGGTGTTGTCGGGGAAATCATCGTCCTTTCCTTGGCTGCTCGCCTGTGTTGCCACCTGGATTCTGCGCGG
GACGTCCTTCTGCTACGTCCCTTCGGCCCTCAATCCAGCGGACCTTCCTTCCCGCGGCCTGCTGCCGGCT
CTGCGGCCTCTTCCGCGTCTTCGCCTTCGCCCTCAGACGAGTCGGATCTCCCTTTGGGCCGCCTCCCCGC
GTCGACTTTAAGACCAATGACTTACAAGGCAGCTGTAGATCTTAGCCACTTTTTAAAAGAAAAGGGGGGA
CTGGAAGGGCTAATTCACTCCCAACGAAGACAAGATCTGCTTTTTGCTTGTACTGGGTCTCTCTGGTTAG
ACCAGATCTGAGCCTGGGAGCTCTCTGGCTAACTAGGGAACCCACTGCTTAAGCCTCAATAAAGCTTGCC
TTGAGTGCTTCAAGTAGTGTGTGCCCGTCTGTTGTGTGACTCTGGTAACTAGAGATCCCTCAGACCCTTT
TAGTCAGTGTGGAAAATCTCTAGCAGTACGTATAGTAGTTCATGTCATCTTATTATTCAGTATTTATAAC
TTGCAAAGAAATGAATATCAGAGAGTGAGAGGAACTTGTTTATTGCAGCTTATAATGGTTACAAATAAAG
CAATAGCATCACAAATTTCACAAATAAAGCATTTTTTTCACTGCATTCTAGTTGTGGTTTGTCCAAACTC
ATCAATGTATCTTATCATGTCTGGCTCTAGCTATCCCGCCCCTAACTCCGCCCATCCCGCCCCTAACTCC
GCCCAGTTCCGCCCATTCTCCGCCCCATGGCTGACTAATTTTTTTTATTTATGCAGAGGCCGAGGCCGCC
TCGGCCTCTGAGCTATTCCAGAAGTAGTGAGGAGGCTTTTTTGGAGGCCTAGGGACGTACCCAATTCGCC
CTATAGTGAGTCGTATTACGCGCGCTCACTGGCCGTCGTTTTACAACGTCGTGACTGGGAAAACCCTGGC
GTTACCCAACTTAATCGCCTTGCAGCACATCCCCCTTTCGCCAGCTGGCGTAATAGCGAAGAGGCCCGCA
CCGATCGCCCTTCCCAACAGTTGCGCAGCCTGAATGGCGAATGGG
[124 nt withheld, positions 3406-3529]
C
[91 nt withheld, positions 3531-3621]
A
[49 nt withheld, positions 3623-3671]
CCTTTGACGTTGGAGTCCACGTTCTTT
[37 nt withheld, positions 3699-3735]
ACCCTATCTCGGTCTATTCTTTTGATTTATAAGGGATTTTGCCGATTTCGGCCTATTGGTTAAAAAATGA
GCTGATTTAACAAAAATTTAACGCGAATTTTAACAAAATATTAACGCTTACAATTTAGGTGGCACTTTTC
GGGGAAATGTGCGCGGAACCCCTATTTGTTTATTTTTCTAAATACATTCAAATATGTATCCGCTCATGAG
ACAATAACCCTGATAAATGCTTCAATAATATTGAAAAAGGAAGAGTATGAGTATTCAACATTTCCGTGTC
GCCCTTATTCCCTTTTTTGCGGCATTTTGCCTTCCTGTTTTTGCTCACCCAGAAACGCTGGTGAAAGTAA
AAGATGCTGAAGATCAGTTGGGTGCACGAGTGGGTTACATCGAACTGGATCTCAACAGCGGTAAGATCCT
TGAGAGTTTTCGCCCCGAAGAACGTTTTCCAATGATGAGCACTTTTAAAGTTCTGCTATGTGGCGCGGTA
TTATCCCGTATTGACGCCGGGCAAGAGCAACTCGGTCGCCGCATACACTATTCTCAGAATGACTTGGTTG
AGTACTCACCAGTCACAGAAAAGCATCTTACGGATGGCATGACAGTAAGAGAATTATGCAGTGCTGCCAT
AACCATGAGTGATAACACTGCGGCCAACTTACTTCTGACAACGATCGGAGGACCGAAGGAGCTAACCGCT
TTTTTGCACAACATGGGGGATCATGTAACTCGCCTTGATCGTTGGGAACCGGAGCTGAATGAAGCCATAC
CAAACGACGAGCGTGACACCACGATGCCTGTAGCAATGGCAACAACGTTGCGCAAACTATTAACTGGCGA
ACTACTTACTCTAGCTTCCCGGCAACAATTAATAGACTGGATGGAGGCGGATAAAGTTGCAGGACCACTT
CTGCGCTCGGCCCTTCCGGCTGGCTGGTTTATTGCTGATAAATCTGGAGCCGGTGAGCGTGGGTCTCGCG
GTATCATTGCAGCACTGGGGCCAGATGGTAAGCCCTCCCGTATCGTAGTTATCTACACGACGGGGAGTCA
GGCAACTATGGATGAACGAAATAGACAGATCGCTGAGATAGGTGCCTCACTGATTAAGCATTGGTAACTG
TCAGACCAAGTTTACTCATATATACTTTAGATTGATTTAAAACTTCATTTTTAATTTAAAAGGATCTAGG
TGAAGATCCTTTTTGATAATCTCATGACCAAAATCCCTTAACGTGAGTTTTCGTTCCACTGAGCGTCAGA
CCCCGTAGAAAAGATCAAAGGATCTTCTTGAGATCCTTTTTTTCTGCGCGTAATCTGCTGCTTGCAAACA
AAAAAACCACCGCTACCAGCGGTGGTTTGTTTGCCGGATCAAGAGCTACCAACTCTTTTTCCGAAGGTAA
CTGGCTTCAGCAGAGCGCAGATACCAAATACTGTTCTTCTAGTGTAGCCGTAGTTAGGCCACCACTTCAA
GAACTCTGTAGCACCGCCTACATACCTCGCTCTGCTAATCCTGTTACCAGTGGCTGCTGCCAGTGGCGAT
AAGTCGTGTCTTACCGGGTTGGACTCAAGACGATAGTTACCGGATAAGGCGCAGCGGTCGGGCTGAACGG
GGGGTTCGTGCACACAGCCCAGCTTGGAGCGAACGACCTACACCGAACTGAGATACCTACAGCGTGAGCT
ATGAGAAAGCGCCACGCTTCCCGAAGGGAGAAAGGCGGACAGGTATCCGGTAAGCGGCAGGGTCGGAACA
GGAGAGCGCACGAGGGAGCTTCCAGGGGGAAACGCCTGGTATCTTTATAGTCCTGTCGGGTTTCGCCACC
TCTGACTTGAGCGTCGATTTTTGTGATGCTCGTCAGGGGGGCGGAGCCTATGGAAAAACGCCAGCAACGC
GGCCTTTTTACGGTTCCTGGCCTTTTGCTGGCCTTTTGCTCACATGTTCTTTCCTGCGTTATCCCCTGAT
TCTGTGGATAACCGTATTACCGCCTTTGAGTGAGCTGATACCGCTCGCCGCAGCCGAACGACCGAGCGCA
GCGAGTCAGTGAGCGAGGAAGCGGAAGAGCGCCCAATACGCAAACCGCCTCTCCCCGCGCGTTGGCCGAT
TCATTAATGCAGCTGGCACGACAGGTTTCCCGACTGGAAAGCGGGCAGTGAGCGCAACGCAATTAATGTG
AGTTAGCTCACTCATTAGGCACCCCAGGCTTTACACTTTATGCTTCCGGCTCGTATGTTGTGTGGAATTG
TGAGCGGATAACAATTTCACACAGGAAACAGCTATGACCATGATTACGCCAAGCGCGCAATTAACCCTCA
CTAAAGGGAACAAAAGCTGGAGCTGCAAGCTTAATGTAGTCTTATGCAATACTCTTGTAGTCTTGCAACA
TGGTAACGATGAGTTAGCAACATGCCTTACAAGGAGAGAAAAAGCACCGTGCATGCCGATTGGTGGAAGT
AAGGTGGTACGATCGTGCCTTATTAGGAAGGCAACAGACGGGTCTGACATGGATTGGACGAACCACTGAA
TTGCCGCATTGCAGAGATATTGTATTTAAGTGCCTAGCTCGATACATAAACGGGTCTCTCTGGTTAGACC
AGATCTGAGCCTGGGAGCTCTCTGGCTAACTAGGGAACCCACTGCTTAAGCCTCAATAAAGCTTGCCTTG
AGTGCTTCAAGTAGTGTGTGCCCGTCTGTTGTGTGACTCTGGTAACTAGAGATCCCTCAGACCCTTTTAG
TCAGTGTGGAAAATCTCTAGCAGTGGCGCCCGAACAGGGACTTGAAAGCGAAAGGGAAACCAGAGGAGCT
CTCTCGACGCAGGACTCGGCTTGCTGAAGCGCGCACGGCAAGAGGCGAGGGGCGGCGACTGGTGAGTACG
CCAAAAATTTTGACTAGCGGAGGCTAGAAGGAGAGAGATGGGTGCGAGAGCGTCAGTATTAAGCGGGGGA
GAATTAGATCGCGATGGGAAAAAATTCGGTTAAGGCCAGGGGGAAAGAAAAAATATAAATTAAAACATAT
AGTATGGGCAAGCAGGGAGCTAGAACGATTCGCAGTTAATCCTGGCCTGTTAGAAACATCAGAAGGCTGT
AGACAAATACTGGGACAGCTACAACCATCCCTTCAGACAGGATCAGAAGAACTTAGATCATTATATAATA
CAGTAGCAACCCTCTATTGTGTGCATCAAAGGATAGAGATAAAAGACACCAAGGAAGCTTTAGACAAGAT
AGAGGAAGAGCAAAACAAAAGTAAGACCACCGCACAGCAAGCGGCCGCTGATCTTCAGACCTGGAGGAGG
AGATATGAGGGACAATTGGAGAAGTGAATTATATAAATATAAAGTAGTAAAAATTGAACCATTAGGAGTA
GCACCCACCAAGGCAAAGAGAAGAGTGGTGCAGAGAGAAAAAAGAGCAGTGGGAATAGGAGCTTTGTTCC
TTGGGTTCTTGGGAGCAGCAGGAAGCACTATGGGCGCAGCGTCAATGACGCTGACGGTACAGGCCAGACA
ATTATTGTCTGGTATAGTGCAGCAGCAGAACAATTTGCTGAGGGCTATTGAGGCGCAACAGCATCTGTTG
CAACTCACAGTCTGGGGCATCAAGCAGCTCCAGGCAAGAATCCTGGCTGTGGAAAGATACCTAAAGGATC
AACAGCTCCTGGGGATTTGGGGTTGCTCTGGAAAACTCATTTGCACCACTGCTGTGCCTTGGAATGCTAG
TTGGAGTAATAAATCTCTGGAACAGATTTGGAATCACACGACCTGGATGGAGTGGGACAGAGAAATTAAC
AATTACACAAGCTTAATACACTCCTTAATTGAAGAATCGCAAAACCAGCAAGAAAAGAATGAACAAGAAT
TATTGGAATTAGATAAATGGGCAAGTTTGTGGAATTGGTTTAACATAACAAATTGGCTGTGGTATATAAA
ATTATTCATAATGATAGTAGGAGGCTTGGTAGGTTTAAGAATAGTTTTTGCTGTACTTTCTATAGTGAAT
AGAGTTAGGCAGGGATATTCACCATTATCGTTTCAGACCCACCTCCCAACCCCGAGGGGACCCTGCAGGA
TTTAAATCCGAGGGGACCCAGAGAATTCAAAAAAAGAATGTTCACTACTACAGCCTTATCTACAAGAGTA
GAAATTAGCACCGACTCGGTGCCACTTTTTCAAGTTGATAACGGACTAGCCTTATTTCAACTTGCTATGC
TGTTTCCAGCATAGCTCTGAAACCATCTGAGTTACTAGTGAGTCGGTACCTCGTCCTTTCCACAAGATAT
ATAAAGCCAAGAAATCGAAATACTTTCAAGTTACGGTAAGCATATGATAGTCCATTTTAAAACATAATTT
TAAAACTGCAAACTACCCAAGAAATTATTACTTTCTACGTCACGTATTTTGTACTAATATCTTTGTGTTT
ACAGTCAAATTAATTCTAATTATCTCTCTAACAGCCTTGTATCGTATATGCAAATATGAAGGAATCATGG
GAAATAGGCCCTCGAATTCTAGATCTTGAGACAAATGGCAGTATTCATCCACAATTTTAAAAGAAAAGGG
GGGATTGGGGGGTACAGTGCAGGGGAAAGAATAGTAGACATAATAGCAACAGACATACAAACTAAAGAAT
TACAAAAACAAATTACAAAAATTCAAAATTTTCGGGTTTATTACAGGGACAGCAGAGATCCACTTTGGCG
CCGGCTCGAGATTTAAATCCTGCAGGCGAGGGGG
Features (pLannotate 1.2.2; 28 found; start..end, strand, type, name):
      7..507     +  promoter       hPGK promoter: human phosphoglycerate kinase 1 promoter
    529..1125    +  CDS            PuroR (fragment): puromycin N-acetyltransferase; pac from Streptomyces; confers resistance to puromycin
   1200..1917    +  CDS            mClover3 (fragment): bright green-yellow fluorescent protein derived from mClover2, with improved photostability (Bajar et al., 2003) mammalian codon-optimized
   1932..2520    +  misc_feature   WPRE: woodchuck hepatitis virus posttranscriptional regulatory element
   2571..2590    +  misc_feature   cPPT/CTS (fragment): central polypurine tract and central termination sequence of HIV-1
   2592..2825    +  LTR            3' LTR (ΔU3): self-inactivating 3' long terminal repeat (LTR) from HIV-1
   2903..3024    +  polyA_signal   SV40 poly(A) signal: SV40 polyadenylation signal
   3064..3199    +  rep_origin     SV40 ori: SV40 origin of replication
   3220..3238    -  promoter       T7 promoter: promoter for bacteriophage T7 RNA polymerase
   3246..3401    +  CDS            lacZα (fragment): LacZα fragment of β-galactosidase; lacZ fragment
   3406..3834    +  rep_origin     f1 ori (sequence partly withheld): f1 bacteriophage origin of replication; arrow indicates direction of (+) strand synthesis
   3887..3991    +  promoter       AmpR promoter: bla
   3992..4852    +  CDS            AmpR: β-lactamase; bla; confers resistance to ampicillin, carbenicillin, and related antibiotics
   5023..5611    +  rep_origin     ori: high-copy-number ColE1/pMB1/pBR322/pUC origin of replication
   5794..5886    +  CDS            lacI (fragment): lac repressor; lacI; The lac repressor binds to the lac operator to inhibit transcription in E. coli. This inhibition can be relieved by adding lactose or isopropyl-β-D-thiogalactopyranoside (IPTG).
   5899..5920    +  protein_bind   CAP binding site: CAP binding activates transcription in the presence of cAMP. E. coli catabolite activator protein
   5935..5965    +  promoter       lac promoter: promoter for the E. coli lac operon
   5973..5989    +  protein_bind   lac operator: The lac repressor binds to the lac operator to inhibit transcription in E. coli. This inhibition can be relieved by adding lactose or isopropyl-β-D-thiogalactopyranoside (IPTG). lac repressor encoded by lacI
   6034..6052    +  promoter       T3 promoter: promoter for bacteriophage T3 RNA polymerase
   6080..6306    +  promoter       RSV promoter: Rous sarcoma virus enhancer/promoter
   6307..6487    +  LTR            5' LTR (truncated): truncated 5' long terminal repeat (LTR) from HIV-1
   6534..6659    +  misc_feature   HIV-1 Ψ: packaging signal of human immunodeficiency virus type 1
   6643..7006    +  CDS            HIV-1 gag (fragment): gag protein from human immunodeficiency virus 1; gag
   7152..7385    +  misc_feature   RRE: The Rev response element (RRE) of HIV-1 allows for Rev-dependent mRNA export from the nucleus to the cytoplasm.
   7762..7788    +  CDS            Rev (fragment): human immunodeficiency virus 1 (HIV-1) Rev protein; rev; enhances nuclear export of unspliced and incompletely spliced viral mRNAs
   7873..7940    -  misc_RNA       tracrRNA (fragment): trans-activating CRISPR RNA for the Streptococcus pyogenes CRISPR/Cas9 system
   7988..8228    -  promoter       U6 promoter: RNA polymerase III promoter for human U6 snRNA
   8270..8387    +  misc_feature   cPPT/CTS: central polypurine tract and central termination sequence of HIV-1
