[The description below was written by a language model from this plasmid's Addgene catalogue record and pLannotate feature annotations shown in this document.]
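Description:
pLCHKOv3-mClover-intergenic_2-As is a third-generation-style, self-inactivating HIV-1 lentiviral CRISPR vector built on the pLCHKOv3-Clover3 backbone for the CHyMErA system, in which SpCas9 and AsCas12a are used together from a single hybrid guide RNA (hgRNA). It is propagated in E. coli through a high-copy ColE1/pUC-type origin with ampicillin selection (AmpR). The backbone also carries an f1 ori, an SV40 ori and poly(A) signal, and remnants of lac and T7/T3 cloning elements. The viral portion consists of an RSV promoter fused to a truncated 5' LTR, the Ψ packaging signal with a gag fragment, the RRE for Rev-dependent export, a cPPT/CTS, a WPRE, and a ΔU3 3' LTR. These allow the genome to be packaged when helper functions are supplied in trans and then integrated into mammalian target cells. No nuclease is encoded on this plasmid, so Cas9 and Cas12a must be provided separately.

The payload comprises two cassettes. A human U6 promoter, annotated on the reverse strand relative to the viral genome, drives the synthetic hgRNA. This contains a Cas9 spacer joined to the SpCas9 tracrRNA scaffold (v1), followed by an AsCas12a direct repeat and a Cas12a spacer. Cas12a's RNA-processing activity can separate the two guides from this single transcript. Both spacers target intergenic sites in the human genome, which suggests use as a non-genic cutting control, although the record does not say so explicitly. The hgRNA was inserted by Golden Gate cloning. Separately, an hPGK promoter drives puromycin N-acetyltransferase followed by mClover3, giving both drug selection and green fluorescent marking of transduced cells. The element linking the two coding sequences is not annotated. The vector is associated with genome-scale exon perturbation screens, where fluorescent marking could serve to track transduced cells.
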