Addgene plasmid #218814: pLCHKOv3-mClover-intergenic_2-As
Purpose: Lentiviral vector expressing mClover3 along with U6 driven hybrid guide (hgRNA) targeting two intergenic sites in the human genome using SpCas9 and AsCas12a nucleases (CHyMErA system), respectively
Depositing lab: Thomas Gonatopoulos-Pournatzis. Depositing organization: National Cancer Institute (NCI). Publication: Genome-scale exon perturbation screens uncover exons critical for cell fitness. Xiao MS, Damodaran AP, Kumari B, Dickson E, Xing K, On TA, Parab N, King HE, Perez AR, Guiblet WM, Duncan G, Che A, Chari R, Andresson T, Vidigal JA, Weatheritt RJ, Aregger M, Gonatopoulos-Pournatzis T. Mol Cell. 2024 Jul 11;84(13):2553-2572.e19. doi: 10.1016/j.molcel.2024.05.024. Epub 2024 Jun 24. PubMed 38917794.
Backbone
  Vector backbone: pLCHKOv3-Clover3 (Plasmid #209034)
  Vector type: Mammalian Expression, Lentiviral, CRISPR
  Selectable markers: Puromycin ; mClover3
Growth in bacteria
  Bacterial resistance: Ampicillin, 100 μg/mL
  Growth temperature: 30°C
  Growth strain: NEB Stable
  Copy number: High Copy
Gene/Insert
  Gene/Insert name: intergenic hgRNA with SpCas9 tracrRNAv1 & AsCas12a DR
  gRNA/shRNA sequence: ACTCACTAGTAACTCAGATGGTTTCAGAGCTATGCTGGAAACAGCATAGCAAGTTGAAATAAGGCTAGTCCGTTATCAACTTGAAAAAGTGGCACCGAGTCGGTGCTAATTTCTACTCTTGTAGATAAGGCTGTAGTAGTGAACATTCT
  Species: Synthetic
  Promoter: U6
  Cloning method: Golden Gate
  Sequencing primers: 5′ GACTATCATATGCTTACCGT
Terms and licenses: Academic/Nonprofit Terms; Industry Terms: Not Available to Industry
How to cite: pLCHKOv3-mClover-intergenic_2-As was a gift from Thomas Gonatopoulos-Pournatzis (Addgene plasmid # 218814 ; http://n2t.net/addgene:218814 ; RRID:Addgene_218814)
